>Addgene plasmid #39165 | PTPRB | depositor partial sequence | sequence record 49216 | PTPRB sequence 858 bps
AATCAGTTTGAAGGGCATTTCATGAAGCTACAGGCTGACTCCAACTACCTTCTATCCAAGGAATACGAGG
AGTTAAAAGACGTGGGCCGAAACCAGTCATGTGACATTGCACTCTTGCCGGAGAATAGAGGGAAAAATCG
ATACAACAATATATTGCCCTATGATGCCACGCGAGTGAAGCTCTCCAATGTAGATGATGATCCTTGCTCT
GACTACATCAATGCCAGCTACATCCCTGGCAACAACTTCAGAAGAGAATACATTGTCACTCAGGGACCGC
TTCCTGGCACCAAGGATGACTTCTGGAAAATGGTGTGGGAACAAAACGTTCACAACATCGTCATGGTGAC
CCAGTGTGTTGAGAAGGGCCGAGTAAAGTGTGACCATTACTGGCCAGCGGACCAGGATTCCCTCTACTAT
GGGGACCTCATCCTGCAGATGCTCTCAGAGTCCGTCCTGCCTGAGTGGACCATCCGGGAGTTTAAGATAT
GCGGTGAGGAACAGCTTGATGCACACAGACTCATCCGCCACTTTCACTATACGGTGTGGCCAGACCATGG
AGTCCCAGAAACCACCCAGTCTCTGATCCAGTTTGTGAGAACTGTCAGGGACTACATCAACAGAAGCCCG
GGTGCTGGGCCCACTGTGGTGCACTGCAGTGCTGGTGTGGGTAGGACTGGAACCTTTATTGCATTGGACC
GAATCCTCCAGCAGTTAGACTCCAAAGACTCTGTGGACATTTATGGAGCAGTGCACGACCTAAGACTTCA
CAGGGTTCACATGGTCCAGACTGAGTGTCAGTATGTCTACCTACATCAGTGTGTAAGAGATGTCCTCAGA
GCAAGAAAGCTACGGAGT
