>Addgene plasmid #39165 | PTPRB | addgene partial sequence | sequence record 52571 | pGEX-3 5'-CCGGGAGCTGCATGTGTCAGAGG-3'
AACGCGCGAGGCAGATCGTCAGTCAGTCACGATGCGGCCGCTCGAGTCGACCCTCAACTCCGTAGCTTTC
TTGCTCTGAGGACATCTCTTACACACTGATGTAGGTAGACATACTGACACTCAGTCTGGACCATGTGAAC
CCTGTGAAGTCTTAGGTCGTGCACTGCTCCATAAATGTCCACAGAGTCTTTGGAGTCTAACTGCTGGAGG
ATTCGGTCCAATGCAATAAAGGTTCCAGTCCTACCCACACCAGCACTGCAGTGCACCACAGTGGGCCCAG
CACCCGGGCTTCTGTTGATGTAGTCCCTGACAGTTCTCACAAACTGGATCAGAGACTGGGTGGTTTCTGG
GACTCCATGGTCTGGCCACACCGTATAGTGAAAGTGGCGGATGAGTCTGTGTGCATCAAGCTGTTCCTCA
CCACATATCTTAAACTCCCGGATGGTCCACTCAGGCAGGACGGACTCTGAGAGCATCTGCAGGATGAGGT
CCCCATAGTAGAGGGAATCCTGGTCCGCTGGCCAGTAATGGTCACACTTTACTCGGCCCTTCTCAACACA
CTGGGTCACCATGACGATGTTGTGAACGTTTTGTTCCCACACCATTTTCCAGAAGTCATCCTTGGTGCCA
GGAAGCGGTCCCTGAGTGACAATGTATTCTCTTCTGAAGTTGTTGCCAGGGATGTAGCTGGCATTGATGT
AGTCAGAGCAAGGATCATCATCTACATTGGAGAGCTTCACTCGCGTGGCATCATAGGGCAATATATTGTT
GTATCGATTTTTCCCTCTATTCTCCGGCAAGAGTGCAATGTCACATGACTGGTTTCGGCCCACGTCTTTT
AACTCCTCGTATTCCTTGGATAGAAGGTAGTTGGAGTCAGCCTGTAGCTTCATGAAATGCCCTTCAAACT
GATTCCCGTCGGATTCTC
