>Addgene plasmid #39165 | PTPRB | addgene partial sequence | sequence record 52574 | pGEX-5 5'-GGGCTGGCAAGCCACGTTTGGTG-3'
CAATCGGATCTGGAAGTTCTGTTCCAGGGGCCCCTGGGATCCCCAGGAATTCCCAATCAGTTTGAAGGGC
ATTTCATGAAGCTACAGGCTGACTCCAACTACCTTCTATCCAAGGAATACGAGGAGTTAAAAGACGTGGG
CCGAAACCAGTCATGTGACATTGCACTCTTGCCGGAGAATAGAGGGAAAAATCGATACAACAATATATTG
CCCTATGATGCCACGCGAGTGAAGCTCTCCAATGTAGATGATGATCCTTGCTCTGACTACATCAATGCCA
GCTACATCCCTGGCAACAACTTCAGAAGAGAATACATTGTCACTCAGGGACCGCTTCCTGGCACCAAGGA
TGACTTCTGGAAAATGGTGTGGGAACAAAACGTTCACAACATCGTCATGGTGACCCAGTGTGTTGAGAAG
GGCCGAGTAAAGTGTGACCATTACTGGCCAGCGGACCAGGATTCCCTCTACTATGGGGACCTCATCCTGC
AGATGCTCTCAGAGTCCGTCCTGCCTGAGTGGACCATCCGGGAGTTTAAGATATGTGGTGAGGAACAGCT
TGATGCACACAGACTCATCCGCCACTTTCACTATACGGTGTGGCCAGACCATGGAGTCCCAGAAACCACC
CAGTCTCTGATCCAGTTTGTGAGAACTGTCAGGGACTACATCAACAGAAGCCCGGGTGCTGGGCCCACTG
TGGTGCACTGCAGTGCTGGTGTGGGTAGGACTGGAACCTTTATTGCATTGGACCGAATCCTCCAGCAGTT
AGACTCCAAAGACTCTGTGGACATTT
