[The description below was written by a language model from this plasmid's Addgene catalogue record.]
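Description:
PTPRB is a bacterial expression plasmid built on the pGEX-6P-2 backbone and designed to produce a fragment of human receptor-type protein tyrosine phosphatase beta (PTPRB, also known as VE-PTP or R-PTP-beta) as a recombinant protein for structure determination. It is propagated in E. coli under ampicillin selection and is recorded as a low-copy plasmid. No feature table accompanies the entry, so the origin of replication, promoter and other backbone elements are not listed individually. pGEX-series vectors generally drive expression from the IPTG-inducible tac promoter and carry a lacI repressor gene, but these parts are not itemised in the record.

The insert is 858 bp of human PTPRB coding sequence, introduced by restriction enzyme cloning. The record explicitly cautions that it may not be the full open reading frame. At this length it can only be a portion of the gene, and the alternative name links it to a deposited crystal structure, consistent with a truncated construct chosen for crystallography. The exact residue boundaries and the domain covered are not stated. The fragment is fused at its N terminus to glutathione S-transferase followed by a PreScission protease recognition site. GST allows affinity capture of the fusion protein on glutathione resin and often aids solubility. The PreScission site lets the tag be cleaved off to release the PTPRB fragment with minimal extra residues. The construct is intended for overexpression and purification of this phosphatase fragment in bacteria for structural studies, and the purified protein could equally serve biochemical work.
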