Addgene plasmid #39165: PTPRB
Purpose: Bacterial expression for structure determination; may not be full ORF
Depositing lab: Nicola Burgess-Brown. Depositing organization: University of Oxford.
Backbone
  Vector backbone: pGEX-6P-2
  Backbone manufacturer: SGC
  Vector type: Bacterial Expression
Growth in bacteria
  Bacterial resistance: Ampicillin, 100 μg/mL
  Growth temperature: 37°C
  Growth strain: Mach1
  Copy number: Low Copy
Gene/Insert
  Gene/Insert name: PTPRB (alt names: protein tyrosine phosphatase, receptor type, B; PDB:2AHS)
  Species: H. sapiens (human)
  Insert size (bp): 858
  Entrez Gene: PTPRB (a.k.a. HPTP-BETA, HPTPB, PTPB, R-PTP-BETA, VEPTP)
  Tag / fusion protein: GST-PreScission (N terminal on insert)
  Cloning method: Restriction Enzyme
  Sequencing primers: 5′ pGEX5'; 3′ pGEX3'
Terms and licenses: Academic/Nonprofit Terms; Industry Terms: Not Available to Industry
How to cite: PTPRB was a gift from Nicola Burgess-Brown (Addgene plasmid # 39165 ; http://n2t.net/addgene:39165 ; RRID:Addgene_39165)
